Addgene plasmid #220764: pAV-CAG-Sun1-GFP-WPRE-BC12-pA
Purpose: Expression of Sun1GFP for nuclei isolation and Projection-TAG BC for multiplex projection tracing
Depositing lab: Vijay Samineni. Depositing organization: Washington University in Saint Louis. Publication: Projection-TAGs enable multiplex projection tracing and multi-modal profiling of projection neurons. Yang L, Liu F, Hahm H, Okuda T, Li X, Zhang Y, Kalyanaraman V, Heitmeier MR, Samineni VK. Nat Commun. 2025 Jul 1;16(1):5557. doi: 10.1038/s41467-025-60360-w. PubMed 40593543.
Backbone
  Vector backbone: pAV-CAG-Sun1-GFP-WPRE-pA
  Backbone manufacturer: Samineni Lab (Addgene #220752)
  Vector type: AAV
Growth in bacteria
  Bacterial resistance: Ampicillin, 100 μg/mL
  Growth temperature: 37°C
  Growth strain: NEB Stable
  Copy number: High Copy
Gene/Insert
  Gene/Insert name: Sun1-GFP-WPRE-BC12
  Species: Synthetic
  Promoter: CAG
  Cloning method: Restriction Enzyme; 5′ cloning site NotI (not destroyed); 3′ cloning site HpaI (not destroyed)
Terms and licenses: Academic/Nonprofit Terms; Industry Terms: Not Available to Industry
Depositor comments: Please visit https://doi.org/10.1101/2024.04.24.590975 for bioRxiv preprint.
How to cite: pAV-CAG-Sun1-GFP-WPRE-BC12-pA was a gift from Vijay Samineni (Addgene plasmid # 220764 ; http://n2t.net/addgene:220764 ; RRID:Addgene_220764)
