[The description below was written by a language model from this plasmid's Addgene catalogue record and pLannotate feature annotations shown in this document.]
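Description:
pAV-CAG-Sun1-GFP-WPRE-BC12-pA is an AAV transfer plasmid of about 7.2 kb, built on the parental pAV-CAG-Sun1-GFP-WPRE-pA backbone by restriction cloning between NotI and HpaI sites. It is propagated in E. coli through a high-copy ColE1/pUC-type origin with ampicillin selection from the β-lactamase gene and its promoter. An f1 phage origin and short lacZα and lacI remnants are also present in the backbone. AAV2 inverted terminal repeat fragments flank the expression cassette and provide the cis elements needed for replication and packaging of the genome into recombinant AAV particles. Repeats of this kind are prone to recombination, which fits the recorded use of a stability-oriented cloning strain.

The payload is driven by the CAG promoter, annotated here as a CMV enhancer fragment followed by chicken β-actin–derived hybrid/chimeric intron segments, giving strong constitutive expression in mammalian cells. It expresses a fragment of mouse Sun1, an inner nuclear membrane protein, fused directly upstream of superfolder GFP, so that the nuclear envelope of transduced cells becomes fluorescent. Downstream lie a WPRE, which enhances transcript stability and expression, and an SV40 polyadenylation signal. The unannotated interval between these two elements is where the name places BC12, the synthetic Projection-TAG barcode, although the feature table does not label it. In that position the barcode would be carried in the 3′ untranslated region of the mRNA.

According to the record, the construct is used for isolating labelled nuclei through Sun1-GFP and for multiplex projection tracing. It appears to be one member of a barcoded series, so that different barcoded AAVs can mark distinct neuronal projection populations.
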