Features (pLannotate 1.2.2; 17 found; start..end, strand, type, name):
    191..439     +  enhancer       CMV enhancer (fragment): human cytomegalovirus immediate early enhancer
    717..852     +  intron         hybrid intron (fragment): hybrid between chicken β-actin (CBA) and minute virus of mice (MMV) introns (Gray et al., 2011)
    941..1071    +  intron         chimeric intron (fragment): chimera between introns from chicken β-actin and rabbit β-globin
   1182..2795    +  CDS            Sun1 (fragment): SUN1_MOUSE - Also known as Unc84a. Experimental evidence at protein level: Swiss-Prot protein existence level 1. Isoform 5 may be involved in nuclear remodeling during sperm head formation in spermatogenenis. A probable SUN1 isoform 5:SYNE3 LINC complex may tether spermatid nuclei to anterior cytoskeletal structures such as actin filaments present at membraneous junctions of spermatids and Sertoli cells. From Mus musculus (Mouse).
   2796..3509    +  CDS            Superfolder GFP: Superfolder GFP is a basic (constitutively fluorescent) green fluorescent protein published in 2005, derived from Aequorea victoria. It is reported to be a very rapidly-maturing weak dimer.
   3530..4118    +  misc_feature   WPRE: woodchuck hepatitis virus posttranscriptional regulatory element
   4261..4382    -  polyA_signal   SV40 poly(A) signal: SV40 polyadenylation signal
   4405..4473    -  CDS            large T antigen (fragment): large T antigen from SV40 (simian virus 40)
   4544..4606    +  repeat_region  AAV2 ITR (fragment): inverted terminal repeat of adeno-associated virus serotype 2 inverted
   4624..4651    -  repeat_region  AAV2 ITR (fragment): inverted terminal repeat of adeno-associated virus serotype 2 inverted
   4649..4705    -  CDS            lacI (fragment): lac repressor; lacI; The lac repressor binds to the lac operator to inhibit transcription in E. coli. This inhibition can be relieved by adding lactose or isopropyl-β-D-thiogalactopyranoside (IPTG).
   4888..5476    -  rep_origin     ori: high-copy-number ColE1/pMB1/pBR322/pUC origin of replication
   5647..6507    -  CDS            AmpR: β-lactamase; bla; confers resistance to ampicillin, carbenicillin, and related antibiotics
   6508..6612    -  promoter       AmpR promoter: bla
   6665..7093    -  rep_origin     f1 ori (sequence partly withheld): f1 bacteriophage origin of replication; arrow indicates direction of (+) strand synthesis
   7098..3       -  CDS            lacZα (fragment) (across the origin): LacZα fragment of β-galactosidase; lacZ fragment
   7162..130     -  repeat_region  AAV2 ITR (fragment) (across the origin): inverted terminal repeat of adeno-associated virus serotype 2 inverted
>Addgene plasmid #220764 | pAV-CAG-Sun1-GFP-WPRE-BC12-pA | addgene full sequence | sequence record 457837 | Addgene NGS Result
CTGCGCGCTCGCTCGCTCACTGAGGCCGCCCGGGCAAAGCCCGGGCGTCGGGCGACCTTTGGTCGCCCGG
CCTCAGTGAGCGAGCGAGCGCGCAGAGAGGGAGTGGCCAACTCCATCACTAGGGGTTCCTTGTAGTTAAT
GATTAACCCGCCATGCTACTTATCTACGTAGCCATGCTCTAGGAAGAGTACCATTGACGTCAATAATGAC
GTATGTTCCCATAGTAACGCCAATAGGGACTTTCCATTGACGTCAATGGGTGGAGTATTTACGGTAAACT
GCCCACTTGGCAGTACATCAAGTGTATCATATGCCAAGTACGCCCCCTATTGACGTCAATGACGGTAAAT
GGCCCGCCTGGCATTATGCCCAGTACATGACCTTATGGGACTTTCCTACTTGGCAGTACATCTACGTATT
AGTCATCGCTATTACCATGGTCGAGGTGAGCCCCACGTTCTGCTTCACTCTCCCCATCTCCCCCCCCTCC
CCACCCCCAATTTTGTATTTATTTATTTTTTAATTATTTTGTGCAGCGATGGGGGCGGGGGGGGGGGGGG
SGCGCGCCRGGSGGGGSGGGGSGGGGSGRGGGGSGGGGSGGGGSGRGGSGGRGRGGKGCGGCGGCAGCCA
ATCAGAGCGGCGCGCTCCGAAAGTTTCCTTTTATGGCGAGGCGGCGGCGGCGGCGGCCCTATAAAAAGCG
AAGCGCGCGGCGGGCGGGAGTCGCTGCGCGCTGCCTTCGCCCCGTGCCCCGCTCCGCCGCCGCCTCGCGC
CGCCCGCCCCGGCTCTGACTGACCGCGTTACTCCCACAGGTGAGCGGGCGGGACGGCCCTTCTCCTCCGG
GCTGTAATTAGCGCTTGGTTTAATGACGGCTTGTTTCTTTTCTGTGGCTGCGTGAAAGCCTTGAGGGGCT
CCGGGAGGGCCCTTTGTGCGGGGGGAGCGGCTCGGGGCTGTCCGCGGGGGGACGGCTGCCTTCGGGGGGG
ACGGGGCAGGGCGGGGTTCGGCTTCTGGCGTGTGACCGGCGGCTCTAGAGCCTCTGCTAACCATGTTCAT
GCCTTCTTCTTTTTCCTACAGCTCCTGGGCAACGTGCTGGTTATTGTGCTGTCTCATCATTTTGGCAAAG
AATTGGATCCGAATTCACTAGCATGACCTCCAGGGTGTACTCCAGAGACAGGACTCTCAAACCACGGAAG
GCAGCCTCGGGAACCTTCTGGTGGCTAGGGAGCGGCTGGTACCAATTTGTTACTTTGATTTCTTGGCTGA
ATGTCTTTCTTCTTACCAGGTGCCTTCGAAATATTTGCAAGGTTTTTGTCTTGCTCCTCCCACTCCTACT
TTTACTAGGTGCTGGTGTCTCCCTGTGGGGCCAGGGAAACTTCTTCTCACTCCTACCAGTGCTGAACTGG
ACGGCCATGCAGCCAACACAGAGGGTGGACGATTCCAAGGGCATGCATAGACCTGGCCCTCTTCCCCCGA
GCCCACCTCCAAAGGTTGATCACAAGGCTTCCCAGTGGCCTCAGGAGAGTGACATGGGGCAGAAGGTAGC
TTCTTTGAGTGCGCAGTGCCACAACCATGATGAGAGACTTGCAGAGCTGACAGTCCTGCTTCAGAAACTA
CAGATACGGGTAGACCAAGTGGATGACGGCAGGGAAGGGCTGTCACTGTGGGTCAAGAATGTGGTTGGAC
AGCACCTGCAGGAGATGGGCACCATAGAACCACCTGATGCTAAGACTGACTTCATGACTTTCCACCATGA
CCATGAAGTGCGTCTCTCCAACTTGGAAGATGTTCTTAGAAAACTGACAGAAAAATCTGAGGCTATCCAG
AAGGAGCTGGAAGAAACCAAGCTGAAAGCAGGCAGCAGGGATGAAGAGCAGCCCCTCCTTGACCGTGTGC
AGCACCTAGAACTGGAACTGAACCTGTTGAAGTCACAGCTGTCAGACTGGCAGCATCTGAAGACCAGCTG
TGAGCAGGCTGGGGCCCGCATCCAGGAGACTGTGCAGCTCATGTTCTCTGAGGATCAGCAGGGCGGTTCC
CTCGAGTGGCTATTAGAGAAGCTTTCTTCTCGGTTCGTGAGCAAGGATGAGCTGCAGGTGCTCTTACATG
ACCTTGAGCTGAAACTGCTGCAGAATATCACACACCACATCACCGTGACAGGACAGGCCCCGACATCCGA
GGCTATTGTGTCTGCCGTGAATCAGGCAGGGATTTCAGGAATCACAGAAGCGCAAGCACATATCATTGTG
AACAATGCTCTGAAGCTGTACTCCCAAGACAAGACGGGGATGGTGGACTTTGCTCTGGAGTCTGGAGGTG
GCAGCATCCTAAGCACTCGGTGCTCTGAGACCTATGAGACCAAGACGGCACTGCTGAGCCTGTTTGGGGT
CCCACTGTGGTACTTCTCACAGTCACCTCGAGTGGTGATCCAGCCCGACATCTACCCAGGGAATTGCTGG
GCGTTCAAAGGTTCCCAGGGGTACCTGGTGGTGCGGTTGTCCATGAAGATCTACCCAACCACATTCACCA
TGGAACACATTCCAAAGACACTATCACCCACTGGTAACATCTCCAGTGCCCCCAAAGACTTTGCAGTCTA
TGGACTGGAAACGGAGTATCAAGAAGAGGGGCAGCCTCTGGGACGGTTCACCTATGACCAGGAAGGAGAC
TCACTCCAGATGTTCCACACACTGGAAAGACCTGACCAAGCCTTCCAGATAGTAGAGCTCCGGGTCCTGT
CCAACTGGGGCCACCCTGAGTACACTTGCCTCTACCGGTTCCGAGTCCACGGAGAGCCCATCCAGATGAG
CAAAGGAGAAGAACTTTTCACTGGAGTTGTCCCAATTCTTGTTGAATTAGATGGTGATGTTAATGGGCAC
AAATTTTCTGTCCGTGGAGAGGGTGAAGGTGATGCTACAAACGGAAAACTCACCCTTAAATTTATTTGCA
CTACTGGAAAACTACCTGTTCCATGGCCAACACTTGTCACTACTCTGACCTATGGTGTTCAATGCTTTTC
CCGTTATCCGGATCACATGAAACGGCATGACTTTTTCAAGAGTGCCATGCCCGAAGGTTATGTACAGGAA
CGCACTATATCTTTCAAAGATGACGGGACCTACAAGACGCGTGCTGAAGTCAAGTTTGAAGGTGATACCC
TTGTTAATCGTATCGAGTTAAAAGGTATTGATTTTAAAGAAGATGGAAACATTCTCGGACACAAACTCGA
GTACAACTTTAACTCACACAATGTATACATCACGGCAGACAAACAAAAGAATGGAATCAAAGCTAACTTC
AAAATTCGCCACAACGTTGAAGATGGTTCCGTTCAACTAGCAGACCATTATCAACAAAATACTCCAATTG
GCGATGGCCCTGTCCTTTTACCAGACAACCATTACCTGTCGACACAATCTGTCCTTTCGAAAGATCCCAA
CGAAAAGCGTGACCACATGGTCCTTCTTGAGTTTGTAACTGCTGCTGGGATTACACATGGCATGGATGAG
CTCTACAAATAAGGCGCGAGCTTATCGATAATCAACCTCTGGATTACAAAATTTGTGAAAGATTGACTGG
TATTCTTAACTATGTTGCTCCTTTTACGCTATGTGGATACGCTGCTTTAATGCCTTTGTATCATGCTATT
GCTTCCCGTATGGCTTTCATTTTCTCCTCCTTGTATAAATCCTGGTTGCTGTCTCTTTATGAGGAGTTGT
GGCCCGTTGTCAGGCAACGTGGCGTGGTGTGCACTGTGTTTGCTGACGCAACCCCCACTGGTTGGGGCAT
TGCCACCACCTGTCAGCTCCTTTCCGGGACTTTCGCTTTCCCCCTCCCTATTGCCACGGCGGAACTCATC
GCCGCCTGCCTTGCCCGCTGCTGGACAGGGGCTCGGCTGTTGGGCACTGACAATTCCGTGGTGTTGTCGG
GGAAATCATCGTCCTTTCCTTGGCTGCTCGCCTGTGTTGCCACCTGGATTCTGCGCGGGACGTCCTTCTG
CTACGTCCCTTCGGCCCTCAATCCAGCGGACCTTCCTTCCCGCGGCCTGCTGCCGGCTCTGCGGCCTCTT
CCGCGTCTTCGCCTTCGCCCTCAGACGAGTCGGATCTCCCTTTGGGCCGCCTCCCCGCATCGATACCGTC
GACCCGGGCGGCCGCTCATCTTCATGCTCTAGGTCATGTAGAAGGACCAGTTCCTCTTGCTGTAGATCAA
GGACTTCGTCAACCTCGTGATGCTCATGTTGCACCTGGACGTGAATTCGAGCAGACATGATAAGATACAT
TGATGAGTTTGGACAAACCACAACTAGAATGCAGTGAAAAAAATGCTTTATTTGTGAAATTTGTGATGCT
ATTGCTTTATTTGTAACCATTATAAGCTGCAATAAACAAGTTAACAACAACAATTGCATTCATTTTATGT
TTCAGGTTCAGGGGGAGATGTGGGAGGTTTTTTAAAGCAAGTAAAACCTCTACAAATGTGGTAAAATCGA
TAAGGATCTTCCTAGAGCATGGCTACGTAGATAAGTAGCATGGCGGGTTAATCATTAACTACAAGGAACC
CCTAGTGATGGAGTTGGCCACTCCCTCTCTGCGCGCTCGCTCGCTCACTGAGGCCGCCCGGGCTTTGCCC
GGGCGGCCTCAGTGAGCGAGCGAGCGCGCAGCTGCATTAATGAATCGGCCAACGCGCGGGGAGAGGCGGT
TTGCGTATTGGGCGCTCTTCCGCTTCCTCGCTCACTGACTCGCTGCGCTCGGTCGTTCGGCTGCGGCGAG
CGGTATCAGCTCACTCAAAGGCGGTAATACGGTTATCCACAGAATCAGGGGATAACGCAGGAAAGAACAT
GTGAGCAAAAGGCCAGCAAAAGGCCAGGAACCGTAAAAAGGCCGCGTTGCTGGCGTTTTTCCATAGGCTC
CGCCCCCCTGACGAGCATCACAAAAATCGACGCTCAAGTCAGAGGTGGCGAAACCCGACAGGACTATAAA
GATACCAGGCGTTTCCCCCTGGAAGCTCCCTCGTGCGCTCTCCTGTTCCGACCCTGCCGCTTACCGGATA
CCTGTCCGCCTTTCTCCCTTCGGGAAGCGTGGCGCTTTCTCATAGCTCACGCTGTAGGTATCTCAGTTCG
GTGTAGGTCGTTCGCTCCAAGCTGGGCTGTGTGCACGAACCCCCCGTTCAGCCCGACCGCTGCGCCTTAT
CCGGTAACTATCGTCTTGAGTCCAACCCGGTAAGACACGACTTATCGCCACTGGCAGCAGCCACTGGTAA
CAGGATTAGCAGAGCGAGGTATGTAGGCGGTGCTACAGAGTTCTTGAAGTGGTGGCCTAACTACGGCTAC
ACTAGAAGAACAGTATTTGGTATCTGCGCTCTGCTGAAGCCAGTTACCTTCGGAAAAAGAGTTGGTAGCT
CTTGATCCGGCAAACAAACCACCGCTGGTAGCGGTGGTTTTTTTGTTTGCAAGCAGCAGATTACGCGCAG
AAAAAAAGGATCTCAAGAAGATCCTTTGATCTTTTCTACGGGGTCTGACGCTCAGTGGAACGAAAACTCA
CGTTAAGGGATTTTGGTCATGAGATTATCAAAAAGGATCTTCACCTAGATCCTTTTAAATTAAAAATGAA
GTTTTAAATCAATCTAAAGTATATATGAGTAAACTTGGTCTGACAGTTACCAATGCTTAATCAGTGAGGC
ACCTATCTCAGCGATCTGTCTATTTCGTTCATCCATAGTTGCCTGACTCCCCGTCGTGTAGATAACTACG
ATACGGGAGGGCTTACCATCTGGCCCCAGTGCTGCAATGATACCGCGAGACCCACGCTCACCGGCTCCAG
ATTTATCAGCAATAAACCAGCCAGCCGGAAGGGCCGAGCGCAGAAGTGGTCCTGCAACTTTATCCGCCTC
CATCCAGTCTATTAATTGTTGCCGGGAAGCTAGAGTAAGTAGTTCGCCAGTTAATAGTTTGCGCAACGTT
GTTGCCATTGCTACAGGCATCGTGGTGTCACGCTCGTCGTTTGGTATGGCTTCATTCAGCTCCGGTTCCC
AACGATCAAGGCGAGTTACATGATCCCCCATGTTGTGCAAAAAAGCGGTTAGCTCCTTCGGTCCTCCGAT
CGTTGTCAGAAGTAAGTTGGCCGCAGTGTTATCACTCATGGTTATGGCAGCACTGCATAATTCTCTTACT
GTCATGCCATCCGTAAGATGCTTTTCTGTGACTGGTGAGTACTCAACCAAGTCATTCTGAGAATAGTGTA
TGCGGCGACCGAGTTGCTCTTGCCCGGCGTCAATACGGGATAATACCGCGCCACATAGCAGAACTTTAAA
AGTGCTCATCATTGGAAAACGTTCTTCGGGGCGAAAACTCTCAAGGATCTTACCGCTGTTGAGATCCAGT
TCGATGTAACCCACTCGTGCACCCAACTGATCTTCAGCATCTTTTACTTTCACCAGCGTTTCTGGGTGAG
CAAAAACAGGAAGGCAAAATGCCGCAAAAAAGGGAATAAGGGCGACACGGAAATGTTGAATACTCATACT
CTTCCTTTTTCAATATTATTGAAGCATTTATCAGGGTTATTGTCTCATGAGCGGATACATATTTGAATGT
ATTTAGAAAAATAAACAAATAGGGGTTCCGCGCACATTTCCCCGAAAAGTGCCACCTAAATTGTAAGCGT
TAATATTTTGTTAAAATTCGCGTTAAATTTTTGTTAAATCAGCTCATTTTTTAACCAATAGGCCGAAATC
GGCAAAATCCCTTATAAATCAAAAGAATAGACCGAGATAGGGT
[37 nt withheld, positions 6764-6800]
AAAGAACGTGGACTCCAACGTCAAAGG
[49 nt withheld, positions 6828-6876]
T
[91 nt withheld, positions 6878-6968]
G
[124 nt withheld, positions 6970-7093]
CCCATTCGCCATTCAGGCTGCGCAACTGTTGGGAAGGGCGATCGGTGCGGGCCTCTTCGCTATTACGCCA
G
